>Addgene plasmid #81704 | pDONR223_IDH1_p.E190K | addgene full sequence | sequence record 168646 | Addgene NGS Result
GAAAAGATCAAAGGATCTTCTTGAGATCCTTTTTTTCTGCGCGTAATCTGCTGCTTGCAAACAAAAAAAC
CACCGCTACCAGCGGTGGTTTGTTTGCCGGATCAAGAGCTACCAACTCTTTTTCCGAAGGTAACTGGCTT
CAGCAGAGCGCAGATACCAAATACTGTTCTTCTAGTGTAGCCGTAGTTAGGCCACCACTTCAAGAACTCT
GTAGCACCGCCTACATACCTCGCTCTGCTAATCCTGTTACCAGTGGCTGCTGCCAGTGGCGATAAGTCGT
GTCTTACCGGGTTGGACTCAAGACGATAGTTACCGGATAAGGCGCAGCGGTCGGGCTGAACGGGGGGTTC
GTGCACACAGCCCAGCTTGGAGCGAACGACCTACACCGAACTGAGATACCTACAGCGTGAGCTATGAGAA
AGCGCCACGCTTCCCGAAGGGAGAAAGGCGGACAGGTATCCGGTAAGCGGCAGGGTCGGAACAGGAGAGC
GCACGAGGGAGCTTCCAGGGGGAAACGCCTGGTATCTTTATAGTCCTGTCGGGTTTCGCCACCTCTGACT
TGAGCGTCGATTTTTGTGATGCTCGTCAGGGGGGCGGAGCCTATGGAAAAACGCCAGCAACGCGGCCTTT
TTACGGTTCCTGGCCTTTTGCTGGCCTTTTGCTCACATGTTCTTTCCTGCGTTATCCCCTGATTCTGTGG
ATAACCGTATTACCGCCTTTGAGTGAGCTGATACCGCTCGCCGCAGCCGAACGACCGAGCGCAGCGAGTC
AGTGAGCGAGGAAGCGGAAGAGCGCCCAATACGCAAACCGCCTCTCCCCGCGCGTTGGCCGATTCATTAA
TGCAGCTGGCACGACAGGTTTCCCGACTGGAAAGCGGGCAGTGAGCGCAACGCAATTAATACGCGTACCG
CTAGCCAGGAAGAGTTTGTAGAAACGCAAAAAGGCCATCCGTCAGGATGGCCTTCTGCTTAGTTTGATGC
CTGGCAGTTTATGGCGGGCGTCCTGCCCGCCACCCTCCGGGCCGTTGCTTCACAACGTTCAAATCCGCTC
CCGGCGGATTTGTCCTACTCAGGAGAGCGTTCACCGACAAACAACAGATAAAACGAAAGGCCCAGTCTTC
CGACTGAGCCTTTCGTTTTATTTGATGCCTGGCAGTTCCCTACTCTCGCGTTAACGCTAGCATGGATGTT
TTCCCAGTCACGACGTTGTAAAACGACGGCCAGTCTTAAGCTCGGGCCCCAAATAATGATTTTATTTTGA
CTGATAGTGACCTGTTCGTTGCAACAAATTGATGAGCAATGCTTTTTTATAATGCCAACTTTGTACAAAA
AAGTTGGCACCATGTCCAAAAAAATCAGTGGCGGTTCTGTGGTAGAGATGCAAGGAGATGAAATGACACG
AATCATTTGGGAATTGATTAAAGAGAAACTCATTTTTCCCTACGTGGAATTGGATCTACATAGCTATGAT
TTAGGCATAGAGAATCGTGATGCCACCAACGACCAAGTCACCAAGGATGCTGCAGAAGCTATAAAGAAGC
ATAATGTTGGCGTCAAATGTGCCACTATCACTCCTGATGAGAAGAGGGTTGAGGAGTTCAAGTTGAAACA
AATGTGGAAATCACCAAATGGCACCATACGAAATATTCTGGGTGGCACGGTCTTCAGAGAAGCCATTATC
TGCAAAAATATCCCCCGGCTTGTGAGTGGATGGGTAAAACCTATCATCATAGGTCGTCATGCTTATGGGG
ATCAATACAGAGCAACTGATTTTGTTGTTCCTGGGCCTGGAAAAGTAGAGATAACCTACACACCAAGTGA
CGGAACCCAAAAGGTGACATACCTGGTACATAACTTTGAAGAAGGTGGTGGTGTTGCCATGGGGATGTAT
AATCAAGATAAGTCAATTAAAGATTTTGCACACAGTTCCTTCCAAATGGCTCTGTCTAAGGGTTGGCCTT
TGTATCTGAGCACCAAAAACACTATTCTGAAGAAATATGATGGGCGTTTTAAAGACATCTTTCAGGAGAT
ATATGACAAGCAGTACAAGTCCCAGTTTGAAGCTCAAAAGATCTGGTATGAGCATAGGCTCATCGACGAC
ATGGTGGCCCAAGCTATGAAATCAGAGGGAGGCTTCATCTGGGCCTGTAAAAACTATGATGGTGACGTGC
AGTCGGACTCTGTGGCCCAAGGGTATGGCTCTCTCGGCATGATGACCAGCGTGCTGGTTTGTCCAGATGG
CAAGACAGTAGAAGCAGAGGCTGCCCACGGGACTGTAACCCGTCACTACCGCATGTACCAGAAAGGACAG
GAGACGTCCACCAATCCCATTGCTTCCATTTTTGCCTGGACCAGAGGGTTAGCCCACAGAGCAAAGCTTG
ATAACAATAAAGAGCTTGCCTTCTTTGCAAATGCTTTGGAAGAAGTCTCTATTGAGACAATTGAGGCTGG
CTTCATGACCAAGGACTTGGCTGCTTGCATTAAAGGTTTACCCAATGTGCAACGTTCTGACTACTTGAAT
ACATTTGAGTTCATGGATAAACTTGGAGAAAACTTGAAGATCAAACTAGCTCAGGCCAAACTTTAATTGC
CAACTTTCTTGTACAAAGTTGGCATTATAAGAAAGCATTGCTTATCAATTTGTTGCAACGAACAGGTCAC
TATCAGTCAAAATAAAATCATTATTTGCCATCCAGCTGATATCCCCTATAGTGAGTCGTATTACATGGTC
ATAGCTGTTTCCTGGCAGCTCTGGCCCGTGTCTCAAAATCTCTGATGTTACATTGCACAAGATAAAAATA
TATCATCATGCCTCCTCTAGACCAGCCAGGACAGAAATGCCTCGACTTCGCTGCTACCCAAGGTTGCCGG
GTGACGCACACCGTGGAAACGGATGAAGGCACGAACCCAGTGGACATAAGCCTGTTCGGTTCGTAAGCTG
TAATGCAAGTAGCGTATGCGCTCACGCAACTGGTCCAGAACCTTGACCGAACGCAGCGGTGGTAACGGCG
CAGTGGCGGTTTTCATGGCTTGTTATGACTGTTTTTTTGGGGTACAGTCTATGCCTCGGGCATCCAAGCA
GCAAGCGCGTTACGCCGTGGGTCGATGTTTGATGTTATGGAGCAGCAACGATGTTACGCAGCAGGGCAGT
CGCCCTAAAACAAAGTTAAACATTATGAGGGAAGCGGTGATCGCCGAAGTATCGACTCAACTATCAGAGG
TAGTTGGCGTCATCGAGCGCCATCTCGAACCGACGTTGCTGGCCGTACATTTGTACGGCTCCGCAGTGGA
TGGCGGCCTGAAGCCACACAGTGATATTGATTTGCTGGTTACGGTGACCGTAAGGCTTGATGAAACAACG
CGGCGAGCTTTGATCAACGACCTTTTGGAAACTTCGGCTTCCCCTGGAGAGAGCGAGATTCTCCGCGCTG
TAGAAGTCACCATTGTTGTGCACGACGACATCATTCCGTGGCGTTATCCAGCTAAGCGCGAACTGCAATT
TGGAGAATGGCAGCGCAATGACATTCTTGCAGGTATCTTCGAGCCAGCCACGATCGACATTGATCTGGCT
ATCTTGCTGACAAAAGCAAGAGAACATAGCGTTGCCTTGGTAGGTCCAGCGGCGGAGGAACTCTTTGATC
CGGTTCCTGAACAGGATCTATTTGAGGCGCTAAATGAAACCTTAACGCTATGGAACTCGCCGCCCGACTG
GGCTGGCGATGAGCGAAATGTAGTGCTTACGTTGTCCCGCATTTGGTACAGCGCAGTAACCGGCAAAATC
GCGCCGAAGGATGTCGCTGCCGACTGGGCAATGGAGCGCCTGCCGGCCCAGTATCAGCCCGTCATACTTG
AAGCTAGACAGGCTTATCTTGGACAAGAAGAAGATCGCTTGGCCTCGCGCGCAGATCAGTTGGAAGAATT
TGTCCACTACGTGAAAGGCGAGATCACCAAGGTAGTCGGCAAATAACCCTCGAGCCACCCATGACCAAAA
TCCCTTAACGTGAGTTACGCGTCGTTCCACTGAGCGTCAGACCCCGTA
Features (pLannotate 1.2.2; 12 found; start..end, strand, type, name):
     21..609     +  rep_origin     ori: high-copy-number ColE1/pMB1/pBR322/pUC origin of replication
    792..884     +  CDS            lacI (fragment): lac repressor; lacI; The lac repressor binds to the lac operator to inhibit transcription in E. coli. This inhibition can be relieved by adding lactose or isopropyl-β-D-thiogalactopyranoside (IPTG).
    939..966     -  terminator     rrnB T2 terminator: transcription terminator T2 from the E. coli rrnB gene
   1098..1141    +  terminator     rrnB T1 terminator: Escherichia coli rrnB; transcription terminator T1 from the E. coli rrnB gene
   1188..1224    -  CDS            lacZα (fragment): LacZα fragment of β-galactosidase; lacZ fragment
   1241..1336    +  protein_bind   attL3: mutant version of attL; recombination site for the Gateway® LR reaction LR Clonase™
   1342..2583    +  CDS            IDH1: IDHC_HUMAN - Also known as PICD. Experimental evidence at protein level: Swiss-Prot protein existence level 1. From Homo sapiens (Human).
   2591..2686    -  protein_bind   attL3: mutant version of attL; recombination site for the Gateway® LR reaction LR Clonase™
   2705..2723    -  promoter       T7 promoter: promoter for bacteriophage T7 RNA polymerase
   2913..2936    +  promoter       Pc promoter (fragment): intI1 (promoter lies within the coding sequence); class 1 integron promoter
   3112..3168    +  CDS            GmR (fragment): gentamycin acetyltransferase; aacC1; confers resistance to gentamycin
   3175..3966    +  CDS            SmR: aminoglycoside adenylyltransferase (Murphy, 1985); aadA; confers resistance to spectinomycin and streptomycin
