[The description below was written by a language model from this plasmid's Addgene catalogue record and pLannotate feature annotations shown in this document.]
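Description:
pDONR223_IDH1_p.E190K is a Gateway entry clone built in the pDONR223 backbone, carrying the human IDH1 (cytosolic isocitrate dehydrogenase 1) open reading frame with an E190K amino-acid substitution. It belongs to the Target Accelerator Plasmid Collection, a set of cancer-associated variant alleles assembled for systematic functional testing of rare mutations. The plasmid is propagated in E. coli from a high-copy ColE1/pUC-type origin and is selected with spectinomycin through the aadA (SmR) aminoglycoside adenylyltransferase gene. Short fragments annotated upstream of that marker, namely a class 1 integron Pc promoter and a piece of a gentamicin acetyltransferase gene, appear to be remnants of the resistance cassette's origin.

The IDH1 coding sequence sits between two Gateway attL recombination sites in opposite orientations. The automated annotation labels both as attL3, and the record gives no other designation for them. These sites allow LR Clonase-mediated transfer of the ORF into any compatible destination vector. The record lists no promoter for the insert, so the clone is a shuttle and archival form rather than an expression construct. rrnB T1 and T2 terminators lie upstream of the cassette, where they insulate it from read-through transcription, and a T7 promoter lies just beyond the downstream attL site, pointing back toward the insert on the opposite strand. The clone is in the "closed" configuration, with a stop codon immediately following the ORF, so expression from a destination vector yields native C-terminal protein and cannot be fused to C-terminal tags, although N-terminal fusions remain possible. Small lacI and lacZα fragments are backbone remnants. Typical use is moving the E190K allele into expression vectors to compare its activity with wild-type IDH1 or other variants.
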