Addgene plasmid #81704: pDONR223_IDH1_p.E190K
Purpose: Gateway Donor vector containing IDH1, part of the Target Accelerator Plasmid Collection.
Depositing lab: Jesse Boehm & William Hahn & David Root. Depositing organization: Broad Institute. Publication: Systematic Functional Interrogation of Rare Cancer Variants Identifies Oncogenic Alleles. Kim E, Ilic N, Shrestha Y, Zou L, Kamburov A, Zhu C, Yang X, Lubonja R, Tran N, Nguyen C, Lawrence MS, Piccioni F, Bagul M, Doench JG, Chouinard CR, Wu X, Hogstrom L, Natoli T, Tamayo P, Horn H, Corsello SM, Lage K, Root DE, Subramanian A, Golub TR, Getz G, Boehm JS, Hahn WC. Cancer Discov. 2016 Jul;6(7):714-26. doi: 10.1158/2159-8290.CD-16-0160. Epub 2016 May 4. PubMed 27147599.
Backbone
  Vector backbone: pDONR223
  Backbone manufacturer: Invitrogen
  Backbone size w/o insert (bp): 2790
  Vector type: Gateway Entry vector
Growth in bacteria
  Bacterial resistance: Spectinomycin, 50 μg/mL
  Growth temperature: 37°C
  Growth strain: DH5alpha
  Copy number: High Copy
Gene/Insert
  Gene/Insert name: IDH1 (alt name: NM_005896.3)
  Species: H. sapiens (human)
  Mutation: E190K
  Entrez Gene: IDH1 (a.k.a. HEL-216, HEL-S-26, IDCD, IDH, IDP, IDPC, PICD)
  Promoter: None
  Cloning method: Gateway Cloning
  Sequencing primers: 5′ M13pUC-fwd; 3′ M13-Rev
Terms and licenses: Academic/Nonprofit Terms; Industry Terms: Not Available to Industry
Depositor comments: Closed state: stop codon immediately follows insert
How to cite: pDONR223_IDH1_p.E190K was a gift from Jesse Boehm & William Hahn & David Root (Addgene plasmid # 81704 ; http://n2t.net/addgene:81704 ; RRID:Addgene_81704)
