>Addgene plasmid #81704 | pDONR223_IDH1_p.E190K | depositor partial sequence | sequence record 155023 | Insert sequence
ATGTCCAAAAAAATCAGTGGCGGTTCTGTGGTAGAGATGCAAGGAGATGAAATGACACGAATCATTTGGG
AATTGATTAAAGAGAAACTCATTTTTCCCTACGTGGAATTGGATCTACATAGCTATGATTTAGGCATAGA
GAATCGTGATGCCACCAACGACCAAGTCACCAAGGATGCTGCAGAAGCTATAAAGAAGCATAATGTTGGC
GTCAAATGTGCCACTATCACTCCTGATGAGAAGAGGGTTGAGGAGTTCAAGTTGAAACAAATGTGGAAAT
CACCAAATGGCACCATACGAAATATTCTGGGTGGCACGGTCTTCAGAGAAGCCATTATCTGCAAAAATAT
CCCCCGGCTTGTGAGTGGATGGGTAAAACCTATCATCATAGGTCGTCATGCTTATGGGGATCAATACAGA
GCAACTGATTTTGTTGTTCCTGGGCCTGGAAAAGTAGAGATAACCTACACACCAAGTGACGGAACCCAAA
AGGTGACATACCTGGTACATAACTTTGAAGAAGGTGGTGGTGTTGCCATGGGGGATGTATAATCAAGATA
AGTCAATTAAAGATTTTGCACACAGTTCCTTCCAAATGGCTCTGTCTAAGGGTTGGCCTTTGTATCTGAG
CACCAAAAACACTATTCTGAAGAAATATGATGGGCGTTTTAAAGACATCTTTCAGGAGATATATGACAAG
CAGTACAAGTCCCAGTTTGAAGCTCAAAAGATCTGGTATGAGCATAGGCTCATCGACGACATGGTGGCCC
AAGCTATGAAATCAGAGGGAGGCTTCATCTGGGCCTGTAAAAACTATGATGGTGACGTGCAGTCGGACTC
TGTGGCCCAAGGGTATGGCTCTCTCGGCATGATGACCAGCGTGCTGGTTTGTCCAGATGGCAAGACAGTA
GAAGCAGAGGCTGCCCACGGGACTGTAACCCGTCACTACCGCATGTACCAGAAAGGACAGGAGACGTCCA
CCAATCCCATTGCTTCCATTTTTGCCTGGACCAGAGGGTTAGCCCACAGAGCAAAGCTTGATAACAATAA
AGAGCTTGCCTTCTTTGCAAATGCTTTGGAAGAAGTCTCTATTGAGACAATTGAGGCTGGCTTCATGACC
AAGGACTTGGCTGCTTGCATTAAAGGTTTACCCAATGTGCAACGTTCTGACTACTTGAATACATTTGAGT
TCATGGATAAACTTGGAGAAAACTTGAAGATCAAACTAGCTCAGGCCAAACTT
